Addgene plasmid #92113: pX330-Flag-dSpCas9
Purpose: Expression plasmid for human codon-optimized dead/inactive SpCas9 (without U6-sgRNA coding sequence)
Depositing lab: Ervin Welker. Depositing organization: HUN-REN Biological Research Centre Szeged (HUN-REN Szegedi Biológiai Kutatóközpont). Publication: Crossing enhanced and high fidelity SpCas9 nucleases to optimize specificity and cleavage. Kulcsar PI, Talas A, Huszar K, Ligeti Z, Toth E, Weinhardt N, Fodor E, Welker E. Genome Biol. 2017 Oct 6;18(1):190. doi: 10.1186/s13059-017-1318-8. PubMed 28985763.
Backbone
  Vector backbone: pX330-like (without U6-sgRNA coding sequence)
  Total vector size (bp): 8074
  Vector type: Mammalian Expression, CRISPR
Growth in bacteria
  Bacterial resistance: Ampicillin, 100 μg/mL
  Growth temperature: 37°C
  Growth strain: NEB Stable
  Copy number: High Copy
Gene/Insert
  Gene/Insert name: dead/inactive SpCas9 with FLAG tag (alt name: dSpCas9)
  Species: S. pyogenes
  Insert size (bp): 4272
  Mutation: D10A, H840A
  Promoter: Cbh
  Tag / fusion protein: 3xFLAG (N terminal on insert); NLS (N terminal on insert); NLS (C terminal on insert)
  Cloning method: Unknown
  Sequencing primers: 5′ gggtggagtatttacggtaaactgcccacttgg; 3′ CGGCGTACTGGTCGCCGATC
Terms and licenses: Academic/Nonprofit Terms; Industry Terms: Not Available to Industry
Depositor comments: Alternate plasmid name: pCbh-3xFLAG-NLS-dSpCas9-NLS (without U6-sgRNA coding sequence). For detailed information and plasmid usage, please see the associated publication.
How to cite: pX330-Flag-dSpCas9 was a gift from Ervin Welker (Addgene plasmid # 92113 ; http://n2t.net/addgene:92113 ; RRID:Addgene_92113)
