[The description below was written by a language model from this plasmid's Addgene catalogue record and pLannotate feature annotations shown in this document.]
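Description:
pX330-Flag-dSpCas9 is a mammalian expression plasmid of about 8.1 kb built on a pX330-like backbone from which the U6-sgRNA cassette has been removed, so it supplies only the Cas9 protein component and any guide RNA must be provided from a separate construct. It is propagated in bacteria as a high-copy plasmid through a ColE1/pUC-type origin and selected with ampicillin via the β-lactamase gene. The backbone also carries an f1 phage origin, small remnants of pBR322 bom and rop sequences, and a single annotated AAV2 inverted terminal repeat downstream of the expression cassette. With only one ITR detected, the record gives no basis for treating it as an AAV packaging vector.

The payload is a human codon-optimized Streptococcus pyogenes Cas9 carrying the D10A and H840A substitutions, which inactivate the RuvC and HNH nuclease domains to give catalytically dead dSpCas9 that can still bind DNA under guide RNA direction. Expression is driven by the Cbh promoter, annotated here as its component parts: a CMV enhancer, the chicken β-actin promoter and a hybrid CBA/MVM intron. Transcription is terminated by the bovine growth hormone polyadenylation signal. According to the catalogue, the protein has an N-terminal 3xFLAG tag and NLS. These were not called by the automated annotation but would fit the unannotated stretch upstream of the Cas9 coding sequence. The C-terminal NLS is annotated as the bipartite nucleoplasmin signal. The construct was deposited with a study comparing enhanced and high-fidelity SpCas9 nuclease variants. Its exact role in that work is not stated in the record, although an inactive Cas9 is commonly used as a cleavage-deficient control.
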