Features (pLannotate 1.2.2; 14 found; start..end, strand, type, name):
      1..286     +  enhancer       CMV enhancer: human cytomegalovirus immediate early enhancer; contains an 18-bp deletion relative to the standard CMV enhancer
    288..562     +  promoter       chicken β-actin promoter: No description available
    563..790     +  intron         hybrid intron: hybrid between chicken β-actin (CBA) and minute virus of mice (MMV) introns (Gray et al., 2011)
    928..5028    +  CDS            Cas9: Cas9 (Csn1) endonuclease from the Streptococcus pyogenes Type II CRISPR/Cas system generates RNA-guided double strand breaks in DNA
   5029..5076    +  CDS            nucleoplasmin NLS: bipartite nuclear localization signal from nucleoplasmin
   5107..5218    +  polyA_signal   bGH poly(A) signal: bovine growth hormone polyadenylation signal
   5323..5463    +  repeat_region  AAV2 ITR: inverted terminal repeat of adeno-associated virus serotype 2 inverted
   5468..5519    -  misc_feature   bom (fragment): basis of mobility region from pBR322
   5538..5993    +  rep_origin     f1 ori (sequence partly withheld): f1 bacteriophage origin of replication; arrow indicates direction of (+) strand synthesis
   5994..6043    -  misc_feature   bom (fragment): basis of mobility region from pBR322
   6145..6180    -  CDS            rop (fragment): Rop protein, which maintains plasmids at low copy number; rop
   6275..6379    +  promoter       AmpR promoter: bla
   6380..7240    +  CDS            AmpR: β-lactamase; bla; confers resistance to ampicillin, carbenicillin, and related antibiotics
   7411..7999    +  rep_origin     ori: high-copy-number ColE1/pMB1/pBR322/pUC origin of replication
>Addgene plasmid #92113 | pX330-Flag-dSpCas9 | addgene full sequence | sequence record 197502 | Addgene NGS Result
CGTTACATAACTTACGGTAAATGGCCCGCCTGGCTGACCGCCCAACGACCCCCGCCCATTGACGTCAATA
GTAACGCCAATAGGGACTTTCCATTGACGTCAATGGGTGGAGTATTTACGGTAAACTGCCCACTTGGCAG
TACATCAAGTGTATCATATGCCAAGTACGCCCCCTATTGACGTCAATGACGGTAAATGGCCCGCCTGGCA
TTGTGCCCAGTACATGACCTTATGGGACTTTCCTACTTGGCAGTACATCTACGTATTAGTCATCGCTATT
ACCATGGTCGAGGTGAGCCCCACGTTCTGCTTCACTCTCCCCATCTCCCCCCCCTCCCCACCCCCAATTT
TGTATTTATTTATTTTTTAATTATTTTGTGCAGCGATGGGGGCGGGGGGGGGGGGGCGCGCGCCAGGCGG
GGCGGGGCGGGGCGAGGGGCGGGGCGGGGCGAGGCGGAGAGGTGCGGCGGCAGCCAATCAGAGCGGCGCG
CTCCGAAAGTTTCCTTTTATGGCGAGGCGGCGGCGGCGGCGGCCCTATAAAAAGCGAAGCGCGCGGCGGG
CGGGAGTCGCTGCGCGCTGCCTTCGCCCCGTGCCCCGCTCCGCCGCCGCCTCGCGCCGCCCGCCCCGGCT
CTGACTGACCGCGTTACTCCCACAGGTGAGCGGGCGGGACGGCCCTTCTCCTCCGGGCTGTAATTAGCTG
AGCAAGAGGTAAGGGTTTAAGGGATGGTTGGTTGGTGGGGTATTAATGTTTAATTACCTGGAGCACCTGC
CTGAAATCACTTTTTTTCAGGTTGGACCGGTGCCACCATGGACTATAAGGACCACGACGGAGACTACAAG
GATCATGATATTGATTACAAAGACGATGACGATAAGATGGCCCCAAAGAAGAAGCGGAAGGTCGGTATCC
ACGGAGTCCCAGCAGCCGACAAGAAGTACAGCATCGGGCTAGCCATCGGCACCAACTCTGTGGGCTGGGC
CGTGATCACCGACGAGTACAAGGTGCCCAGCAAGAAATTCAAGGTGCTGGGCAACACCGACCGGCACAGC
ATCAAGAAGAACCTGATCGGAGCCCTGCTGTTCGACAGCGGCGAAACAGCCGAGGCCACCCGGCTGAAGA
GAACCGCCAGAAGAAGATACACCAGACGGAAGAACCGGATCTGCTATCTGCAAGAGATCTTCAGCAACGA
GATGGCCAAGGTGGACGACAGCTTCTTCCACAGACTGGAAGAGTCCTTCCTGGTGGAAGAGGATAAGAAG
CACGAGCGGCACCCCATCTTCGGCAACATCGTGGACGAGGTGGCCTACCACGAGAAGTACCCCACCATCT
ACCACCTGAGAAAGAAACTGGTGGACAGCACCGACAAGGCCGACCTGCGGCTGATCTATCTGGCCCTGGC
CCACATGATCAAGTTCCGGGGCCACTTCCTGATCGAGGGCGACCTGAACCCCGACAACAGCGACGTGGAC
AAGCTGTTCATCCAGCTGGTGCAGACCTACAACCAGCTGTTCGAGGAAAACCCCATCAACGCCAGCGGCG
TGGACGCCAAGGCCATCCTGTCTGCCAGACTGAGCAAGAGCAGACGGCTGGAAAATCTGATCGCCCAGCT
GCCCGGCGAGAAGAAGAATGGCCTGTTCGGCAACCTGATTGCCCTGAGCCTGGGCCTGACCCCCAACTTC
AAGAGCAACTTCGACCTGGCCGAGGATGCCAAACTGCAGCTGAGCAAGGACACCTACGACGACGACCTGG
ACAACCTGCTGGCCCAGATCGGCGACCAGTACGCCGACCTGTTTCTGGCCGCCAAGAACCTGTCCGACGC
CATCCTGCTGAGCGACATCCTGAGAGTGAACACCGAGATCACCAAGGCCCCCCTGAGCGCCTCTATGATC
AAGAGATACGACGAGCACCACCAGGACCTGACCCTGCTGAAAGCTCTCGTGCGGCAGCAGCTGCCTGAGA
AGTACAAAGAGATTTTCTTCGACCAGAGCAAGAACGGCTACGCCGGCTACATTGACGGCGGAGCCAGCCA
GGAAGAGTTCTACAAGTTCATCAAGCCCATCCTGGAAAAGATGGACGGCACCGAGGAACTGCTCGTGAAG
CTGAACAGAGAGGACCTGCTGCGGAAGCAGCGGACCTTCGACAACGGCAGCATCCCCCACCAGATCCACC
TGGGAGAGCTGCACGCCATTCTGCGGCGGCAGGAAGATTTTTACCCATTCCTGAAGGACAACCGGGAAAA
GATCGAGAAGATCCTGACCTTCCGCATCCCCTACTACGTGGGCCCTCTGGCCAGGGGAAACAGCAGATTC
GCCTGGATGACCAGAAAGAGCGAGGAAACCATCACCCCCTGGAACTTCGAGGAAGTGGTGGACAAGGGCG
CTTCCGCCCAGAGCTTCATCGAGCGGATGACCAACTTCGATAAGAACCTGCCCAACGAGAAGGTGCTGCC
CAAGCACAGCCTGCTGTACGAGTACTTCACCGTGTATAACGAGCTGACCAAAGTGAAATACGTGACCGAG
GGAATGAGAAAGCCCGCCTTCCTGAGCGGCGAGCAGAAAAAGGCCATCGTGGACCTGCTGTTCAAGACCA
ACCGGAAAGTGACCGTGAAGCAGCTGAAAGAGGACTACTTCAAGAAAATCGAGTGCTTCGACTCCGTGGA
AATCTCCGGCGTGGAAGATCGGTTCAACGCCTCCCTGGGCACATACCACGATCTGCTGAAAATTATCAAG
GACAAGGACTTCCTGGACAATGAGGAAAACGAGGACATTCTGGAAGATATCGTGCTGACCCTGACACTGT
TTGAGGACAGAGAGATGATCGAGGAACGGCTGAAAACCTATGCCCACCTGTTCGACGACAAAGTGATGAA
GCAGCTGAAGCGGCGGAGATACACCGGCTGGGGCAGGCTGAGCCGGAAGCTGATCAACGGCATCCGGGAC
AAGCAGTCCGGCAAGACAATCCTGGATTTCCTGAAGTCCGACGGCTTCGCCAACAGAAACTTCATGCAGC
TGATCCACGACGACAGCCTGACCTTTAAAGAGGACATCCAGAAAGCCCAGGTGTCCGGCCAGGGCGATAG
CCTGCACGAGCACATTGCCAATCTGGCCGGCAGCCCCGCCATTAAGAAGGGCATCCTGCAGACAGTGAAG
GTGGTGGACGAGCTCGTGAAAGTGATGGGCCGGCACAAGCCCGAGAACATCGTGATCGAAATGGCCAGAG
AGAACCAGACCACCCAGAAGGGACAGAAGAACAGCCGCGAGAGAATGAAGCGGATCGAAGAGGGCATCAA
AGAGCTGGGCAGCCAGATCCTGAAAGAACACCCCGTGGAAAACACCCAGCTGCAGAACGAGAAGCTGTAC
CTGTACTACCTGCAGAATGGGCGGGATATGTACGTGGACCAGGAACTGGACATCAACCGGCTGTCCGACT
ACGATGTGGACGCCATCGTGCCTCAGAGCTTTCTGAAGGACGACTCCATCGACAACAAGGTGCTGACCAG
AAGCGACAAGAACCGGGGCAAGAGCGACAACGTGCCCTCCGAAGAGGTCGTGAAGAAGATGAAGAACTAC
TGGCGGCAGCTGCTGAACGCCAAGCTGATTACCCAGAGAAAGTTCGACAATCTGACCAAGGCCGAGAGAG
GCGGCCTGAGCGAACTGGATAAGGCCGGCTTCATCAAGAGACAGCTGGTGGAAACCCGGCAGATCACAAA
GCACGTGGCACAGATCCTGGACTCCCGGATGAACACTAAGTACGACGAGAATGACAAGCTGATCCGGGAA
GTGAAAGTGATCACCCTGAAGTCCAAGCTGGTGTCCGATTTCCGGAAGGATTTCCAGTTTTACAAAGTGC
GCGAGATCAACAACTACCACCACGCCCACGACGCCTACCTGAACGCCGTCGTGGGAACCGCCCTGATCAA
AAAGTACCCTAAGCTGGAAAGCGAGTTCGTGTACGGCGACTACAAGGTGTACGACGTGCGGAAGATGATC
GCCAAGAGCGAGCAGGAAATCGGCAAGGCTACCGCCAAGTACTTCTTCTACAGCAACATCATGAACTTTT
TCAAGACCGAGATTACCCTGGCCAACGGCGAGATCCGGAAGCGGCCTCTGATCGAGACAAACGGCGAAAC
CGGGGAGATCGTGTGGGATAAGGGCCGGGATTTTGCCACCGTGCGGAAAGTGCTGAGCATGCCCCAAGTG
AATATCGTGAAAAAGACCGAGGTGCAGACAGGCGGCTTCAGCAAAGAGTCTATCCTGCCCAAGAGGAACA
GCGATAAGCTGATCGCCAGAAAGAAGGACTGGGACCCTAAGAAGTACGGCGGCTTCGACAGCCCCACCGT
GGCCTATTCTGTGCTGGTGGTGGCCAAAGTGGAAAAGGGCAAGTCCAAGAAACTGAAGAGTGTGAAAGAG
CTGCTGGGGATCACCATCATGGAAAGAAGCAGCTTCGAGAAGAATCCCATCGACTTTCTGGAAGCCAAGG
GCTACAAAGAAGTGAAAAAGGACCTGATCATCAAGCTGCCTAAGTACTCCCTGTTCGAGCTGGAAAACGG
CCGGAAGAGAATGCTGGCCTCTGCCGGCGAACTGCAGAAGGGAAACGAACTGGCCCTGCCCTCCAAATAT
GTGAACTTCCTGTACCTGGCCAGCCACTATGAGAAGCTGAAGGGCTCCCCCGAGGATAATGAGCAGAAAC
AGCTGTTTGTGGAACAGCACAAGCACTACCTGGACGAGATCATCGAGCAGATCAGCGAGTTCTCCAAGAG
AGTGATCCTGGCCGACGCTAATCTGGACAAAGTGCTGTCCGCCTACAACAAGCACCGGGATAAGCCCATC
AGAGAGCAGGCCGAGAATATCATCCACCTGTTTACCCTGACCAATCTGGGAGCCCCTGCCGCCTTCAAGT
ACTTTGACACCACCATCGACCGGAAGAGGTACACCAGCACCAAAGAGGTGCTGGACGCCACCCTGATCCA
CCAGAGCATCACCGGCCTGTACGAGACACGGATCGACCTGTCTCAGCTGGGAGGCGACAAAAGGCCGGCG
GCCACGAAAAAGGCCGGCCAGGCAAAAAAGAAAAAGTAATTCCTAGAGCTCGCTGATCAGCCTCGACTGT
GCCTTCTAGTTGCCAGCCATCTGTTGTTTGCCCCTCCCCCGTGCCTTCCTTGACCCTGGAAGGTGCCACT
CCCACTGTCCTTTCCTAATAAAATGAGGAAATTGCATCGCATTGTCTGAGTAGGTGTCATTCTATTCTGG
GGGGTGGGGTGGGGCAGGACAGCAAGGGGGAGGATTGGGAAGAGAATAGCAGGCATGCTGGGGAGCGGCC
GCAGGAACCCCTAGTGATGGAGTTGGCCACTCCCTCTCTGCGCGCTCGCTCGCTCACTGAGGCCGGGCGA
CCAAAGGTCGCCCGACGCCCGGGCTTTGCCCGGGCGGCCTCAGTGAGCGAGCGAGCGCGCAGCTGCCTGC
AGGGGCGCCTGATGCGGTATTTTCTCCTTACGCATCTGTGCGGTATTTCACACCGCATA
[95 nt withheld, positions 5520-5614]
T
[46 nt withheld, positions 5616-5661]
C
[141 nt withheld, positions 5663-5803]
CCTTTGACGTTGGAGTCCACGTTCTTT
[37 nt withheld, positions 5831-5867]
ACTCTATCTCGGGCTATTCTTTTGATTTATAAGGGATTTTGCCGATTTCGGTCTATTGGTTAAAAAATGA
GCTGATTTAACAAAAATTTAACGCGAATTTTAACAAAATATTAACGTTTACAATTTTATGGTGCACTCTC
AGTACAATCTGCTCTGATGCCGCATAGTTAAGCCAGCCCCGACACCCGCCAACACCCGCTGACGCGCCCT
GACGGGCTTGTCTGCTCCCGGCATCCGCTTACAGACAAGCTGTGACCGTCTCCGGGAGCTGCATGTGTCA
GAGGTTTTCACCGTCATCACCGAAACGCGCGAGACGAAAGGGCCTCGTGATACGCCTATTTTTATAGGTT
AATGTCATGATAATAATGGTTTCTTAGACGTCAGGTGGCACTTTTCGGGGAAATGTGCGCGGAACCCCTA
TTTGTTTATTTTTCTAAATACATTCAAATATGTATCCGCTCATGAGACAATAACCCTGATAAATGCTTCA
ATAATATTGAAAAAGGAAGAGTATGAGTATTCAACATTTCCGTGTCGCCCTTATTCCCTTTTTTGCGGCA
TTTTGCCTTCCTGTTTTTGCTCACCCAGAAACGCTGGTGAAAGTAAAAGATGCTGAAGATCAGTTGGGTG
CACGAGTGGGTTACATCGAACTGGATCTCAACAGCGGTAAGATCCTTGAGAGTTTTCGCCCCGAAGAACG
TTTTCCAATGATGAGCACTTTTAAAGTTCTGCTATGTGGCGCGGTATTATCCCGTATTGACGCCGGGCAA
GAGCAACTCGGTCGCCGCATACACTATTCTCAGAATGACTTGGTTGAGTACTCACCAGTCACAGAAAAGC
ATCTTACGGATGGCATGACAGTAAGAGAATTATGCAGTGCTGCCATAACCATGAGTGATAACACTGCGGC
CAACTTACTTCTGACAACGATCGGAGGACCGAAGGAGCTAACCGCTTTTTTGCACAACATGGGGGATCAT
GTAACTCGCCTTGATCGTTGGGAACCGGAGCTGAATGAAGCCATACCAAACGACGAGCGTGACACCACGA
TGCCTGTAGCAATGGCAACAACGTTGCGCAAACTATTAACTGGCGAACTACTTACTCTAGCTTCCCGGCA
ACAATTAATAGACTGGATGGAGGCGGATAAAGTTGCAGGACCACTTCTGCGCTCGGCCCTTCCGGCTGGC
TGGTTTATTGCTGATAAATCTGGAGCCGGTGAGCGTGGAAGCCGCGGTATCATTGCAGCACTGGGGCCAG
ATGGTAAGCCCTCCCGTATCGTAGTTATCTACACGACGGGGAGTCAGGCAACTATGGATGAACGAAATAG
ACAGATCGCTGAGATAGGTGCCTCACTGATTAAGCATTGGTAACTGTCAGACCAAGTTTACTCATATATA
CTTTAGATTGATTTAAAACTTCATTTTTAATTTAAAAGGATCTAGGTGAAGATCCTTTTTGATAATCTCA
TGACCAAAATCCCTTAACGTGAGTTTTCGTTCCACTGAGCGTCAGACCCCGTAGAAAAGATCAAAGGATC
TTCTTGAGATCCTTTTTTTCTGCGCGTAATCTGCTGCTTGCAAACAAAAAAACCACCGCTACCAGCGGTG
GTTTGTTTGCCGGATCAAGAGCTACCAACTCTTTTTCCGAAGGTAACTGGCTTCAGCAGAGCGCAGATAC
CAAATACTGTTCTTCTAGTGTAGCCGTAGTTAGGCCACCACTTCAAGAACTCTGTAGCACCGCCTACATA
CCTCGCTCTGCTAATCCTGTTACCAGTGGCTGCTGCCAGTGGCGATAAGTCGTGTCTTACCGGGTTGGAC
TCAAGACGATAGTTACCGGATAAGGCGCAGCGGTCGGGCTGAACGGGGGGTTCGTGCACACAGCCCAGCT
TGGAGCGAACGACCTACACCGAACTGAGATACCTACAGCGTGAGCTATGAGAAAGCGCCACGCTTCCCGA
AGGGAGAAAGGCGGACAGGTATCCGGTAAGCGGCAGGGTCGGAACAGGAGAGCGCACGAGGGAGCTTCCA
GGGGGAAACGCCTGGTATCTTTATAGTCCTGTCGGGTTTCGCCACCTCTGACTTGAGCGTCGATTTTTGT
GATGCTCGTCAGGGGGGCGGAGCCTATGGAAAAACGCCAGCAACGCGGCCTTTTTACGGTTCCTGGCCTT
TTGCTGGCCTTTTGCTCACATGCTAGAGGTACC
