>Addgene plasmid #92113 | pX330-Flag-dSpCas9 | depositor partial sequence | sequence record 177889 | pX330-FLAG-dSpCas9 ORF
ATGGACTATAAGGACCACGACGGAGACTACAAGGATCATGATATTGATTACAAAGACGATGACGATAAGA
TGGCCCCAAAGAAGAAGCGGAAGGTCGGTATCCACGGAGTCCCAGCAGCCGACAAGAAGTACAGCATCGG
GCTAGCCATCGGCACCAACTCTGTGGGCTGGGCCGTGATCACCGACGAGTACAAGGTGCCCAGCAAGAAA
TTCAAGGTGCTGGGCAACACCGACCGGCACAGCATCAAGAAGAACCTGATCGGAGCCCTGCTGTTCGACA
GCGGCGAAACAGCCGAGGCCACCCGGCTGAAGAGAACCGCCAGAAGAAGATACACCAGACGGAAGAACCG
GATCTGCTATCTGCAAGAGATCTTCAGCAACGAGATGGCCAAGGTGGACGACAGCTTCTTCCACAGACTG
GAAGAGTCCTTCCTGGTGGAAGAGGATAAGAAGCACGAGCGGCACCCCATCTTCGGCAACATCGTGGACG
AGGTGGCCTACCACGAGAAGTACCCCACCATCTACCACCTGAGAAAGAAACTGGTGGACAGCACCGACAA
GGCCGACCTGCGGCTGATCTATCTGGCCCTGGCCCACATGATCAAGTTCCGGGGCCACTTCCTGATCGAG
GGCGACCTGAACCCCGACAACAGCGACGTGGACAAGCTGTTCATCCAGCTGGTGCAGACCTACAACCAGC
TGTTCGAGGAAAACCCCATCAACGCCAGCGGCGTGGACGCCAAGGCCATCCTGTCTGCCAGACTGAGCAA
GAGCAGACGGCTGGAAAATCTGATCGCCCAGCTGCCCGGCGAGAAGAAGAATGGCCTGTTCGGCAACCTG
ATTGCCCTGAGCCTGGGCCTGACCCCCAACTTCAAGAGCAACTTCGACCTGGCCGAGGATGCCAAACTGC
AGCTGAGCAAGGACACCTACGACGACGACCTGGACAACCTGCTGGCCCAGATCGGCGACCAGTACGCCGA
CCTGTTTCTGGCCGCCAAGAACCTGTCCGACGCCATCCTGCTGAGCGACATCCTGAGAGTGAACACCGAG
ATCACCAAGGCCCCCCTGAGCGCCTCTATGATCAAGAGATACGACGAGCACCACCAGGACCTGACCCTGC
TGAAAGCTCTCGTGCGGCAGCAGCTGCCTGAGAAGTACAAAGAGATTTTCTTCGACCAGAGCAAGAACGG
CTACGCCGGCTACATTGACGGCGGAGCCAGCCAGGAAGAGTTCTACAAGTTCATCAAGCCCATCCTGGAA
AAGATGGACGGCACCGAGGAACTGCTCGTGAAGCTGAACAGAGAGGACCTGCTGCGGAAGCAGCGGACCT
TCGACAACGGCAGCATCCCCCACCAGATCCACCTGGGAGAGCTGCACGCCATTCTGCGGCGGCAGGAAGA
TTTTTACCCATTCCTGAAGGACAACCGGGAAAAGATCGAGAAGATCCTGACCTTCCGCATCCCCTACTAC
GTGGGCCCTCTGGCCAGGGGAAACAGCAGATTCGCCTGGATGACCAGAAAGAGCGAGGAAACCATCACCC
CCTGGAACTTCGAGGAAGTGGTGGACAAGGGCGCTTCCGCCCAGAGCTTCATCGAGCGGATGACCAACTT
CGATAAGAACCTGCCCAACGAGAAGGTGCTGCCCAAGCACAGCCTGCTGTACGAGTACTTCACCGTGTAT
AACGAGCTGACCAAAGTGAAATACGTGACCGAGGGAATGAGAAAGCCCGCCTTCCTGAGCGGCGAGCAGA
AAAAGGCCATCGTGGACCTGCTGTTCAAGACCAACCGGAAAGTGACCGTGAAGCAGCTGAAAGAGGACTA
CTTCAAGAAAATCGAGTGCTTCGACTCCGTGGAAATCTCCGGCGTGGAAGATCGGTTCAACGCCTCCCTG
GGCACATACCACGATCTGCTGAAAATTATCAAGGACAAGGACTTCCTGGACAATGAGGAAAACGAGGACA
TTCTGGAAGATATCGTGCTGACCCTGACACTGTTTGAGGACAGAGAGATGATCGAGGAACGGCTGAAAAC
CTATGCCCACCTGTTCGACGACAAAGTGATGAAGCAGCTGAAGCGGCGGAGATACACCGGCTGGGGCAGG
CTGAGCCGGAAGCTGATCAACGGCATCCGGGACAAGCAGTCCGGCAAGACAATCCTGGATTTCCTGAAGT
CCGACGGCTTCGCCAACAGAAACTTCATGCAGCTGATCCACGACGACAGCCTGACCTTTAAAGAGGACAT
CCAGAAAGCCCAGGTGTCCGGCCAGGGCGATAGCCTGCACGAGCACATTGCCAATCTGGCCGGCAGCCCC
GCCATTAAGAAGGGCATCCTGCAGACAGTGAAGGTGGTGGACGAGCTCGTGAAAGTGATGGGCCGGCACA
AGCCCGAGAACATCGTGATCGAAATGGCCAGAGAGAACCAGACCACCCAGAAGGGACAGAAGAACAGCCG
CGAGAGAATGAAGCGGATCGAAGAGGGCATCAAAGAGCTGGGCAGCCAGATCCTGAAAGAACACCCCGTG
GAAAACACCCAGCTGCAGAACGAGAAGCTGTACCTGTACTACCTGCAGAATGGGCGGGATATGTACGTGG
ACCAGGAACTGGACATCAACCGGCTGTCCGACTACGATGTGGACGCCATCGTGCCTCAGAGCTTTCTGAA
GGACGACTCCATCGACAACAAGGTGCTGACCAGAAGCGACAAGAACCGGGGCAAGAGCGACAACGTGCCC
TCCGAAGAGGTCGTGAAGAAGATGAAGAACTACTGGCGGCAGCTGCTGAACGCCAAGCTGATTACCCAGA
GAAAGTTCGACAATCTGACCAAGGCCGAGAGAGGCGGCCTGAGCGAACTGGATAAGGCCGGCTTCATCAA
GAGACAGCTGGTGGAAACCCGGCAGATCACAAAGCACGTGGCACAGATCCTGGACTCCCGGATGAACACT
AAGTACGACGAGAATGACAAGCTGATCCGGGAAGTGAAAGTGATCACCCTGAAGTCCAAGCTGGTGTCCG
ATTTCCGGAAGGATTTCCAGTTTTACAAAGTGCGCGAGATCAACAACTACCACCACGCCCACGACGCCTA
CCTGAACGCCGTCGTGGGAACCGCCCTGATCAAAAAGTACCCTAAGCTGGAAAGCGAGTTCGTGTACGGC
GACTACAAGGTGTACGACGTGCGGAAGATGATCGCCAAGAGCGAGCAGGAAATCGGCAAGGCTACCGCCA
AGTACTTCTTCTACAGCAACATCATGAACTTTTTCAAGACCGAGATTACCCTGGCCAACGGCGAGATCCG
GAAGCGGCCTCTGATCGAGACAAACGGCGAAACCGGGGAGATCGTGTGGGATAAGGGCCGGGATTTTGCC
ACCGTGCGGAAAGTGCTGAGCATGCCCCAAGTGAATATCGTGAAAAAGACCGAGGTGCAGACAGGCGGCT
TCAGCAAAGAGTCTATCCTGCCCAAGAGGAACAGCGATAAGCTGATCGCCAGAAAGAAGGACTGGGACCC
TAAGAAGTACGGCGGCTTCGACAGCCCCACCGTGGCCTATTCTGTGCTGGTGGTGGCCAAAGTGGAAAAG
GGCAAGTCCAAGAAACTGAAGAGTGTGAAAGAGCTGCTGGGGATCACCATCATGGAAAGAAGCAGCTTCG
AGAAGAATCCCATCGACTTTCTGGAAGCCAAGGGCTACAAAGAAGTGAAAAAGGACCTGATCATCAAGCT
GCCTAAGTACTCCCTGTTCGAGCTGGAAAACGGCCGGAAGAGAATGCTGGCCTCTGCCGGCGAACTGCAG
AAGGGAAACGAACTGGCCCTGCCCTCCAAATATGTGAACTTCCTGTACCTGGCCAGCCACTATGAGAAGC
TGAAGGGCTCCCCCGAGGATAATGAGCAGAAACAGCTGTTTGTGGAACAGCACAAGCACTACCTGGACGA
GATCATCGAGCAGATCAGCGAGTTCTCCAAGAGAGTGATCCTGGCCGACGCTAATCTGGACAAAGTGCTG
TCCGCCTACAACAAGCACCGGGATAAGCCCATCAGAGAGCAGGCCGAGAATATCATCCACCTGTTTACCC
TGACCAATCTGGGAGCCCCTGCCGCCTTCAAGTACTTTGACACCACCATCGACCGGAAGAGGTACACCAG
CACCAAAGAGGTGCTGGACGCCACCCTGATCCACCAGAGCATCACCGGCCTGTACGAGACACGGATCGAC
CTGTCTCAGCTGGGAGGCGACAAAAGGCCGGCGGCCACGAAAAAGGCCGGCCAGGCAAAAAAGAAAAAGT
AA
